>Addgene plasmid #89086 | pCMV-hAR-W433A,L436A,F437A | addgene full sequence | sequence record 238446 | Addgene NGS Result
GTAAAACGACGGCCAGTGCCAAGCTGATCTATACATTGAATCAATATTGGCAATTAGCCATATTAGTCAT
TGGTTATATAGCATAAATCAATATTGGCTATTGGCCATTGCATACGTTGTATCTATATCATAATATGTAC
ATTTATATTGGCTCATGTCCAATATGACCGCCATGTTGACATTGATTATTGACTAGTTATTAATAGTAAT
CAATTACGGGGTCATTAGTTCATAGCCCATATATGGAGTTCCGCGTTACATAACTTACGGTAAATGGCCC
GCCTGGCTGACCGCCCAACGACCCCCGCCCATTGACGTCAATAATGACGTATGTTCCCATAGTAACGCCA
ATAGGGACTTTCCATTGACGTCAATGGGTGGAGTATTTACGGTAAACTGCCCACTTGGCAGTACATCAAG
TGTATCATATGCCAAGTCCGCCCCCTATTGACGTCAATGACGGTAAATGGCCCGCCTGGCATTATGCCCA
GTACATGACCTTACGGGACTTTCCTACTTGGCAGTACATCTACGTATTAGTCATCGCTATTACCATGGTG
ATGCGGTTTTGGCAGTACACCAATGGGCGTGGATAGCGGTTTGACTCACGGGGATTTCCAAGTCTCCACC
CCATTGACGTCAATGGGAGTTTGTTTTGGCACCAAAATCAACGGGACTTTCCAAAATGTCGTAATAACCC
CGCCCCGTTGACGCAAATGGGCGGTAGGCGTGTACGGTGGGAGGTCTATATAAGCAGAGCTCGTTTAGTG
AACCGTCAGAATTCAGATCTGTCCACCGTGTGTCTTCTTCTGCACGAGACTTTGAGGCTGTCAGAGCGCT
TTTTGCGTGGTTGCTCCCGCAAGTTTCCTTCTCTGGAGCTTCCCGCAGGTGGGCAGCTAGCTGCAGCGAC
TACCGCATCATCACAGCCTGTTGAACTCTTCTGAGCAAGAGAAGGGGAGGCGGGGTAAGGGAAGTAGGTG
GAAGATTCAGCCAAGCTCAAGGATGGAAGTGCAGTTAGGGCTGGGAAGGGTCTACCCTCGGCCGCCGTCC
AAGACCTACCGAGGAGCTTTCCAGAATCTGTTCCAGAGCGTGCGCGAAGTGATCCAGAACCCGGGCCCCA
GGCACCCAGAGGCCGCGAGCGCAGCACCTCCCGGCGCCAGTTTGCTGCTGCTGCAGCAGCAGCAGCAGCA
GCAGCAGCAGCAGCAGCAGCAGCAGCAGCAGCAGCAAGAGACTAGCCCCAGGCAGCAGCAGCAGCAGCAG
GGTGAGGATGGTTCTCCCCAAGCCCATCGTAGAGGCCCCACAGGCTACCTGGTCCTGGATGAGGAACAGC
AACCTTCACAGCCGCAGTCGGCCCTGGAGTGCCACCCCGAGAGAGGTTGCGTCCCAGAGCCTGGAGCCGC
CGTGGCCGCCAGCAAGGGGCTGCCGCAGCAGCTGCCAGCACCTCCGGACGAGGATGACTCAGCTGCCCCA
TCCACGTTGTCCCTGCTGGGCCCCACTTTCCCCGGCTTAAGCAGCTGCTCCGCTGACCTTAAAGACATCC
TGAGCGAGGCCAGCACCATGCAACTCCTTCAGCAACAGCAGCAGGAAGCAGTATCCGAAGGCAGCAGCAG
CGGGAGAGCGAGGGAGGCCTCGGGGGCTCCCACTTCCTCCAAGGACAATTACTTAGGGGGCACTTCGACC
ATTTCTGACAACGCCAAGGAGTTGTGTAAGGCAGTGTCGGTGTCCATGGGCCTGGGTGTGGAGGCGTTGG
AGCATCTGAGTCCAGGGGAACAGCTTCGGGGGGATTGCATGTACGCCCCACTTTTGGGAGTTCCACCCGC
TGTGCGTCCCACTCCTTGTGCCCCATTGGCCGAATGCAAAGGTTCTCTGCTAGACGACAGCGCAGGCAAG
AGCACTGAAGATACTGCTGAGTATTCCCCTTTCAAGGGAGGTTACACCAAAGGGCTAGAAGGCGAGAGCC
TAGGCTGCTCTGGCAGCGCTGCAGCAGGGAGCTCCGGGACACTTGAACTGCCGTCTACCCTGTCTCTCTA
CAAGTCCGGAGCACTGGACGAGGCAGCTGCGTACCAGAGTCGCGACTACTACAACTTTCCACTGGCTCTG
GCCGGACCGCCGCCCCCTCCGCCGCCTCCCCATCCCCACGCTCGCATCAAGCTGGAGAACCCGCTGGACT
ACGGCAGCGCCTGGGCGGCTGCGGCGGCGCAGTGCCGCTATGGGGACCTGGCGAGCCTGCATGGCGCGGG
TGCAGCGGGACCCGGTTCTGGGTCACCCTCAGCCGCCGCTTCCTCATCCGCGCACACTGCCGCCACAGCC
GAAGAAGGCCAGTTGTATGGACCGTGTGGTGGTGGTGGGGGTGGTGGCGGCGGCGGCGGCGGCGGCGGCG
GCGGCGGCGGCGGCGGCGGCGGCGGCGAGGCGGGAGCTGTAGCCCCCTACGGCTACACTCGGCCCCCTCA
GGGGCTGGCGGGCCAGGAAAGCGACTTCACCGCACCTGATGTGTGGTACCCTGGCGGCATGGTGAGCAGA
GTGCCCTATCCCAGTCCCACTTGTGTCAAAAGCGAAATGGGCCCCTGGATGGATAGCTACTCCGGACCTT
ACGGGGACATGCGTTTGGAGACTGCCAGGGACCATGTTTTGCCCATTGACTATTACTTTCCACCCCAGAA
GACCTGCCTGATCTGTGGAGATGAAGCTTCTGGGTGTCACTATGGAGCTCTCACATGTGGAAGCTGCAAG
GTCTTCTTCAAAAGAGCCGCTGAAGGGAAACAGAAGTACCTGTGCGCCAGCAGAAATGATTGCACTATTG
ATAAATTCCGAAGGAAAAATTGTCCATCTTGTCGTCTTCGGAAATGTTATGAAGCAGGGATGACTCTGGG
AGCCCGGAAGCTGAAGAAACTTGGTAATCTGAAACTACAGGAGGAAGGAGAGGCTTCCAGCACCACCAGC
CCCACTGAGGAGACAACCCAGAAGCTGACAGTGTCACACATTGAAGGCTATGAATGTCAGCCCATCTTTC
TGAATGTCCTGGAAGCCATTGAGCCAGGTGTAGTGTGTGCTGGACACGACAACAACCAGCCCGACTCCTT
TGCAGCCTTGCTCTCTAGCCTCAATGAACTGGGAGAGAGACAGCTTGTACACGTGGTCAAGTGGGCCAAG
GCCTTGCCTGGCTTCCGCAACTTACACGTGGACGACCAGATGGCTGTCATTCAGTACTCCTGGATGGGGC
TCATGGTGTTTGCCATGGGCTGGCGATCCTTCACCAATGTCAACTCCAGGATGCTCTACTTCGCCCCTGA
TCTGGTTTTCAATGAGTACCGCATGCACAAGTCCCGGATGTACAGCCAGTGTGTCCGAATGAGGCACCTC
TCTCAAGAGTTTGGATGGCTCCAAATCACCCCCCAGGAATTCCTGTGCATGAAAGCACTGCTACTCTTCA
GCATTATTCCAGTGGATGGGCTGAAAAATCAAAAATTCTTTGATGAACTTCGAATGAACTACATCAAGGA
ACTCGATCGTATCATTGCATGCAAAAGAAAAAATCCCACATCCTGCTCAAGACGCTTCTACCAGCTCACC
AAGCTCCTGGACTCCGTGCAGCCTATTGCGAGAGAGCTGCATCAGTTCACTTTTGACCTGCTAATCAAGT
CACACATGGTGAGCGTGGACTTTCCGGAAATGATGGCAGAGATCATCTCTGTGCAAGTGCCCAAGATCCT
TTCTGGGAAAGTCAAGCCCATCTATTTCCACACCCAGTGAAGCATTGGAAACCCTATTTCCCCACCCCAG
CTCATGCCCCCTTTCAGATGTCTTCTGCCTGTTATAACTCTGCACTACTCCTCTGCAGTGCCTTGGGGAA
TTTCCTCTATTGATGTACAGTCTGTCATGAGCTTGCATGCCTGCAGGTCGACTCTAGAGGATCCCGGGTG
GCATCCCTGTGACCCCTCCCCAGTGCCTCTCCTGGCCCTGGAAGTTGCCACTCCAGTGCCCACCAGCCTT
GTCCTAATAAAATTAAGTTGCATCATTTTGTCTGACTAGGTGTCCTTCTATAATATTATGGGGTGGAGGG
GGGTGGTATGGAGCAAGGGGCAAGTTGGGAAGACAACCTGTAGGGCCTGCGGGGTCTATTGGGAACCAAG
CTGGAGTGCAGTGGCACAATCTTGGCTCACTGCAATCTCCGCCTCCTGGGTTCAAGCGATTCTCCTGCCT
CAGCCTCCCGAGTTGTTGGGATTCCAGGCATGCATGACCAGGCTCAGCTAATTTTTGTTTTTTTGGTAGA
GACGGGGTTTCACCATATTGGCCAGGCTGGTCTCCAACTCCTAATCTCAGGTGATCTACCCACCTTGGCC
TCCCAAATTGCTGGGATTACAGGCGTGAACCACTGCTCCCTTCCCTGTCCTTCTGATTTTAAAATAACTA
TACCAGCAGGAGGACGTCCAGACACAGCATAGGCTACCTGGCCATGCCCAACCGGTGGGACATTTGAGTT
GCTTGCTTGGCACTGTCCTCTCATGCGTTGGGTCCACTCAGTAGATGCCTGTTGAATTGGGTACGCGGCC
AGCTTGGCTGTGGAATGTGTGTCAGTTAGGGTGTGGAAAGTCCCCAGGCTCCCCAGCAGGCAGAAGTATG
CAAAGCATGCATCTCAATTAGTCAGCAACCAGGTGTGGAAAGTCCCCAGGCTCCCCAGCAGGCAGAAGTA
TGCAAAGCATGCATCTCAATTAGTCAGCAACCATAGTCCCGCCCCTAACTCCGCCCATCCCGCCCCTAAC
TCCGCCCAGTTCCGCCCATTCTCCGCCCCATGGCTGACTAATTTTTTTTATTTATGCAGAGGCCGAGGCC
GCCTCGGCCTCTGAGCTATTCCAGAAGTAGTGAGGAGGCTTTTTTGGAGGCCTAGGCTTTTGCAAAAAGC
TCCTCGAGGAACTGAAAAACCAGAAAGTTAATTCCCTATAGTGAGTCGTATTAAATTCGTAATCATGTCA
TAGCTGTTTCCTGTGTGAAATTGTTATCCGCTCACAATTCCACACAACATACGAGCCGGAAGCATAAAGT
GTAAAGCCTGGGGTGCCTAATGAGTGAGCTAACTCACATTAATTGCGTTGCGCTCACTGCCCGCTTTCCA
GTCGGGAAACCTGTCGTGCCAGCTGCATTAATGAATCGGCCAACGCGCGGGGAGAGGCGGTTTGCGTATT
GGGCGCTCTTCCGCTTCCTCGCTCACTGACTCGCTGCGCTCGGTCGTTCGGCTGCGGCGAGCGGTATCAG
CTCACTCAAAGGCGGTAATACGGTTATCCACAGAATCAGGGGATAACGCAGGAAAGAACATGTGAGCAAA
AGGCCAGCAAAAGGCCAGGAACCGTAAAAAGGCCGCGTTGCTGGCGTTTTTCCATAGGCTCCGCCCCCCT
GACGAGCATCACAAAAATCGACGCTCAAGTCAGAGGTGGCGAAACCCGACAGGACTATAAAGATACCAGG
CGTTTCCCCCTGGAAGCTCCCTCGTGCGCTCTCCTGTTCCGACCCTGCCGCTTACCGGATACCTGTCCGC
CTTTCTCCCTTCGGGAAGCGTGGCGCTTTCTCATAGCTCACGCTGTAGGTATCTCAGTTCGGTGTAGGTC
GTTCGCTCCAAGCTGGGCTGTGTGCACGAACCCCCCGTTCAGCCCGACCGCTGCGCCTTATCCGGTAACT
ATCGTCTTGAGTCCAACCCGGTAAGACACGACTTATCGCCACTGGCAGCAGCCACTGGTAACAGGATTAG
CAGAGCGAGGTATGTAGGCGGTGCTACAGAGTTCTTGAAGTGGTGGCCTAACTACGGCTACACTAGAAGA
ACAGTATTTGGTATCTGCGCTCTGCTGAAGCCAGTTACCTTCGGAAAAAGAGTTGGTAGCTCTTGATCCG
GCAAACAAACCACCGCTGGTAGCGGTGGTTTTTTTGTTTGCAAGCAGCAGATTACGCGCAGAAAAAAAGG
ATCTCAAGAAGATCCTTTGATCTTTTCTACGGGGTCTGACGCTCAGTGGAACGAAAACTCACGTTAAGGG
ATTTTGGTCATGAGATTATCAAAAAGGATCTTCACCTAGATCCTTTTAAATTAAAAATGAAGTTTTAAAT
CAATCTAAAGTATATATGAGTAAACTTGGTCTGACAGTTACCAATGCTTAATCAGTGAGGCACCTATCTC
AGCGATCTGTCTATTTCGTTCATCCATAGTTGCCTGACTCCCCGTCGTGTAGATAACTACGATACGGGAG
GGCTTACCATCTGGCCCCAGTGCTGCAATGATACCGCGAGACCCACGCTCACCGGCTCCAGATTTATCAG
CAATAAACCAGCCAGCCGGAAGGGCCGAGCGCAGAAGTGGTCCTGCAACTTTATCCGCCTCCATCCAGTC
TATTAATTGTTGCCGGGAAGCTAGAGTAAGTAGTTCGCCAGTTAATAGTTTGCGCAACGTTGTTGCCATT
GCTACAGGCATCGTGGTGTCACGCTCGTCGTTTGGTATGGCTTCATTCAGCTCCGGTTCCCAACGATCAA
GGCGAGTTACATGATCCCCCATGTTGTGCAAAAAAGCGGTTAGCTCCTTCGGTCCTCCGATCGTTGTCAG
AAGTAAGTTGGCCGCAGTGTTATCACTCATGGTTATGGCAGCACTGCATAATTCTCTTACTGTCATGCCA
TCCGTAAGATGCTTTTCTGTGACTGGTGAGTACTCAACCAAGTCATTCTGAGAATAGTGTATGCGGCGAC
CGAGTTGCTCTTGCCCGGCGTCAATACGGGATAATACCGCGCCACATAGCAGAACTTTAAAAGTGCTCAT
CATTGGAAAACGTTCTTCGGGGCGAAAACTCTCAAGGATCTTACCGCTGTTGAGATCCAGTTCGATGTAA
CCCACTCGTGCACCCAACTGATCTTCAGCATCTTTTACTTTCACCAGCGTTTCTGGGTGAGCAAAAACAG
GAAGGCAAAATGCCGCAAAAAAGGGAATAAGGGCGACACGGAAATGTTGAATACTCATACTCTTCCTTTT
TCAATATTATTGAAGCATTTATCAGGGTTATTGTCTCATGAGCGGATACATATTTGAATGTATTTAGAAA
AATAAACAAATAGGGGTTCCGCGCACATTTCCCCGAAAAGTGCCACCTG
[124 nt withheld, positions 7120-7243]
C
[91 nt withheld, positions 7245-7335]
A
[49 nt withheld, positions 7337-7385]
CCTTTGACGTTGGAGTCCACGTTCTTT
[37 nt withheld, positions 7413-7449]
ACCCTATCTCGGTCTATTCTTTTGATTTATAAGGGATTTTGCCGATTTCGGCCTATTGGTTAAAAAATGA
GCTGATTTAACAAAAATTTAACGCGAATTTTAACAAAATATTAACGCTTACAATTTCCATTCGCCATTCA
GGCTGCGCAACTGTTGGGAAGGGCGATCGGTGCGGGCCTCTTCGCTATTACGCCAGCTGGCGAAAGGGGG
ATGTGCTGCAAGGCGATTAAGTTGGGTAACGCCAGGGTTTTCCCAGTCACGACGTT
Features (pLannotate 1.2.2; 16 found; start..end, strand, type, name):
    178..557     +  enhancer       CMV enhancer: human cytomegalovirus immediate early enhancer
    559..758     +  promoter       CMV promoter: human cytomegalovirus (CMV) immediate early promoter
   1003..3747    +  CDS            AR: ANDR_HUMAN - Also known as DHTR, NR3C4. Experimental evidence at protein level: Swiss-Prot protein existence level 1. [Isoform 4]: Lacks the C-terminal ligand-binding domain and may therefore constitutively activate the transcription of a specific set of genes independently of steroid hormones. From Homo sapiens (Human).
   3880..3915    -  misc_feature   MCS (fragment): pUC18/19 multiple cloning site
   3916..4538    +  polyA_signal   hGH poly(A) signal: human growth hormone polyadenylation signal
   4567..4896    +  promoter       SV40 promoter: SV40 enhancer and early promoter
   4935..4953    -  promoter       T7 promoter: promoter for bacteriophage T7 RNA polymerase
   4991..5007    -  protein_bind   lac operator: The lac repressor binds to the lac operator to inhibit transcription in E. coli. This inhibition can be relieved by adding lactose or isopropyl-β-D-thiogalactopyranoside (IPTG). lac repressor encoded by lacI
   5015..5045    -  promoter       lac promoter: promoter for the E. coli lac operon
   5060..5081    -  protein_bind   CAP binding site: CAP binding activates transcription in the presence of cAMP. E. coli catabolite activator protein
   5094..5186    -  CDS            lacI (fragment): lac repressor; lacI; The lac repressor binds to the lac operator to inhibit transcription in E. coli. This inhibition can be relieved by adding lactose or isopropyl-β-D-thiogalactopyranoside (IPTG).
   5369..5957    -  rep_origin     ori: high-copy-number ColE1/pMB1/pBR322/pUC origin of replication
   6128..6988    -  CDS            AmpR: β-lactamase; bla; confers resistance to ampicillin, carbenicillin, and related antibiotics
   6989..7093    -  promoter       AmpR promoter: bla
   7120..7548    +  rep_origin     f1 ori (sequence partly withheld): f1 bacteriophage origin of replication; arrow indicates direction of (+) strand synthesis
   7579..18      -  CDS            lacZα (fragment) (across the origin): LacZα fragment of β-galactosidase; lacZ fragment
