[The description below was written by a language model from this plasmid's Addgene catalogue record and pLannotate feature annotations shown in this document.]
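Description:
pCMV-hAR-W433A,L436A,F437A is a mammalian expression plasmid built on the pCMV5 backbone that encodes the human androgen receptor (AR, NR3C4) carrying three alanine substitutions, W433A, L436A and F437A, which together disrupt the WxxLF motif in the receptor's N-terminal region. The sequenced plasmid is about 7.7 kb. It is maintained in E. coli at high copy through a ColE1/pUC-type origin and selected with ampicillin via the β-lactamase gene. An f1 phage origin is also present, which in principle allows single-stranded DNA production. Remnants of the cloning vector lineage (lac promoter and operator, CAP site, lacZα and lacI fragments, a T7 promoter, and a fragment of the pUC multiple cloning site) are annotated but play no role in mammalian expression.

The AR coding sequence sits downstream of the human cytomegalovirus immediate early enhancer and promoter and is followed by the human growth hormone polyadenylation signal, giving strong constitutive transcription in transfected mammalian cells. No epitope tag or reporter fusion is annotated. An SV40 enhancer/early promoter region lies downstream of the poly(A) signal; no mammalian selection marker is annotated, so the plasmid appears suited to transient transfection. The cloning sites used for the insert are not recorded. The isoform note in the automated AR annotation is generic database text rather than a description of this insert. According to the record, the construct is intended for expressing an AR mutant lacking a functional WxxLF motif, a sequence implicated along with FxxLF in the interaction between the receptor's N-terminal region and its ligand binding domain. This makes it useful for comparison with wild-type AR in studies of that interdomain interaction.
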