Addgene plasmid #89086: pCMV-hAR-W433A,L436A,F437A
Purpose: mammalian expression of human androgen receptor with mutations of N-terminal WxxLF motif
Depositing lab: Elizabeth Wilson. Depositing organization: University of North Carolina at Chapel Hill. Publication: FXXLF and WXXLF sequences mediate the NH2-terminal interaction with the ligand binding domain of the androgen receptor. He B, Kemppainen JA, Wilson EM. J Biol Chem. 2000 Jul 28;275(30):22986-94. 10.1074/jbc.M002807200 PubMed 10816582.
Backbone
  Vector backbone: pCMV5
  Vector type: Mammalian Expression
Growth in bacteria
  Bacterial resistance: Ampicillin, 100 μg/mL
  Growth temperature: 37°C
  Growth strain: DH5alpha
  Copy number: High Copy
Gene/Insert
  Gene/Insert name: hAR WxxLF mutant
  Species: H. sapiens (human)
  Mutation: hAR-W433A,L436A,F437A
  Entrez Gene: AR (a.k.a. AIS, AR8, DHTR, HUMARA, HYSP1, KD, NR3C4, SBMA, SMAX1, TFM)
  Promoter: CMV
  Cloning method: Restriction Enzyme; 5′ cloning site unknown (unknown if destroyed); 3′ cloning site unknown (unknown if destroyed)
  Sequencing primers: 5′ CMV-F
Terms and licenses: Academic/Nonprofit Terms; Industry Terms: Not Available to Industry
How to cite: pCMV-hAR-W433A,L436A,F437A was a gift from Elizabeth Wilson (Addgene plasmid # 89086 ; http://n2t.net/addgene:89086 ; RRID:Addgene_89086)
